>Addgene plasmid #212406 | pTwist-SARS-CoV-2 Spike-deltaC18 (Bluebird) | addgene full sequence | sequence record 431639 | Addgene NGS Result
ATGTTTGTGTTCCTCGTTCTCCTGCCCCTCGTTTCTTCCCAATGCGTGAACCTCACAACTAGAACGCAGC
TCCCACCCGCTTACATAAACTCTTTTACTCGTGGAGTATACTATCCCGATAAAGTCTTTAGGTCCAGTGT
CCTTCATTCTACTCAAGACCTTTTCCTGCCATTCTTCTCAAATGTCACCTGGTTCCATGCTATCCACGTT
TCTGGCACCAACGGAACTAAACGATTTGATAATCCCGTCTTGCCATTTAACGATGGCGTATACTTTGCCT
CAACGGAGAAGTCCAACATTATCCGGGGATGGATATTTGGCACCACCCTGGACTCCAAGACACAGTCTCT
CCTCATTGTGAACAACGCCACCAATGTCGTCATCAAAGTCTGTGAATTTCAATTTTGTAACGATCCCTTT
CTCGGGGTTTATTATCATAAGAATAACAAGTCTTGGATGGAGTCAGAGTTCCGCGTTTACAGTTCCGCTA
ACAACTGTACTTTTGAGTACGTTTCCCAACCATTTCTCATGGATCTTGAAGGGAAGCAAGGCAACTTCAA
GAATCTCCGCGAATTTGTGTTTAAGAATATAGACGGCTACTTCAAAATTTATAGCAAGCATACCCCGATA
AATCTGGTTCGGGATCTCCCTCAAGGCTTCTCCGCGTTGGAACCCCTCGTGGACTTGCCGATTGGCATCA
ACATCACCCGGTTCCAAACCCTTCTTGCCCTTCATCGAAGCTACCTCACGCCTGGCGACAGTAGTAGTGG
TTGGACAGCGGGCGCAGCAGCCTACTATGTGGGATATTTGCAACCACGCACCTTTCTTCTCAAATATAAC
GAAAACGGAACAATTACCGATGCCGTAGACTGTGCCCTCGATCCCCTGTCCGAAACTAAATGCACACTCA
AGTCCTTCACAGTTGAGAAAGGCATATACCAAACCAGTAACTTCCGCGTCCAACCCACCGAATCCATTGT
TCGATTCCCTAACATCACCAATTTGTGTCCTTTCGGTGAAGTATTTAATGCCACTCGATTTGCATCAGTT
TATGCCTGGAATCGCAAGCGAATATCAAATTGTGTTGCAGATTATAGTGTCCTGTATAATAGCGCATCAT
TCAGCACTTTTAAGTGTTATGGGGTCAGCCCTACGAAATTGAATGACTTGTGTTTTACCAACGTTTACGC
AGATTCTTTCGTCATACGCGGCGACGAAGTCCGACAGATTGCACCGGGGCAAACCGGAAAGATAGCAGAC
TATAATTATAAGTTGCCGGATGACTTCACCGGCTGCGTTATAGCATGGAACTCCAATAATCTCGATTCAA
AAGTCGGCGGCAACTATAATTATCTTTACCGCCTGTTTCGCAAGTCAAATCTGAAGCCCTTTGAACGTGA
CATCTCCACCGAAATTTATCAAGCTGGCAGCACCCCATGTAATGGAGTGGAAGGGTTTAACTGTTATTTT
CCCCTTCAATCATACGGATTTCAACCAACAAATGGGGTGGGCTATCAACCATATCGGGTGGTAGTCTTGA
GCTTTGAGCTGCTCCACGCACCGGCTACAGTTTGCGGACCGAAGAAAAGCACTAACCTGGTGAAGAATAA
ATGTGTGAACTTCAACTTTAATGGGCTCACCGGAACAGGGGTGCTGACAGAATCAAACAAGAAATTTCTC
CCTTTTCAACAATTTGGTAGAGACATTGCCGATATCACAGATGCCGTCCGCGATCCGCAAACACTGGAAA
TCCTCGATATAACACCCTGTAGCTTCGGCGGGGTCAGCGTGATAACTCCCGGAACGAACACATCCAACCA
AGTGGCTGTCCTGTATCAAGGTGTCAACTGTACCGAAGTCCCTGTGGCGATACACGCCGACCAACTGACA
CCCACCTGGAGAGTCTACTCAACAGGTTCCAATGTCTTTCAAACTAGAGCGGGTTGTCTCATTGGCGCTG
AGCATGTCAATAATTCATACGAATGTGATATTCCTATTGGGGCAGGAATCTGTGCGTCTTATCAAACTCA
TACGAACTCACCACGGCGCGCTCGCTCAGTAGCCAGCCAGTCCATAATCGCCTATACCATGAGTCTCGGG
GCTGAGAACTCCGTGGCTTATTCAAACAATTCCATCGCAATCCCAACTAACTTTACCATTAGCGTTACCA
CGGAAATCTTGCCCGTCAGCATGACTAAGACGAGCGTAGACTGTACGATGTATATCTGTGGGGATTCCAC
CGAGTGTAGCAACCTCTTGCTTCAATACGGGTCTTTCTGTACTCAACTCAACCGAGCATTGACCGGAATT
GCGGTCGAACAAGACAAGAATACCCAAGAGGTGTTCGCACAAGTAAAGCAAATATACAAAACGCCGCCAA
TCAAAGATTTTGGCGGGTTTAATTTTAGCCAAATACTGCCAGACCCATCTAAGCCTTCAAAACGCAGCTT
TATCGAGGATCTGCTGTTCAACAAAGTTACGTTGGCTGACGCGGGTTTCATTAAGCAGTATGGGGATTGT
TTGGGAGACATTGCGGCCCGCGACCTTATCTGTGCTCAAAAATTCAATGGGTTGACAGTTCTGCCCCCTC
TGCTCACTGATGAGATGATTGCACAGTATACATCAGCATTGTTGGCAGGAACCATTACATCCGGCTGGAC
TTTTGGCGCGGGTGCGGCCCTTCAAATACCTTTCGCTATGCAAATGGCTTACAGATTCAATGGGATTGGT
GTCACGCAAAATGTATTGTATGAAAATCAGAAGCTGATCGCTAATCAATTTAACAGCGCGATTGGCAAGA
TCCAAAATTCACTGTCAAGCACAGCGTCCGCCCTCGGCAAACTCCAAGATGTTGTGAATCAAAACGCCCA
GGCCCTGAATACCCTCGTGAAGCAACTGAGTTCTAACTTCGGCGCAATCTCCAGCGTCCTCAACGACATA
TTGTCCAGACTTGATAAGGTGGAAGCCGAGGTGCAAATTGATCGGCTCATCACAGGCAGGCTCCAGTCAC
TCCAAACTTATGTGACACAACAGTTGATCCGGGCTGCTGAGATACGAGCAAGCGCCAACCTGGCCGCCAC
TAAAATGTCAGAGTGCGTGCTCGGGCAGTCCAAACGGGTTGACTTTTGTGGCAAGGGCTATCACTTGATG
TCCTTCCCCCAATCCGCCCCACATGGAGTGGTCTTTCTCCACGTCACTTATGTCCCTGCTCAAGAGAAGA
ACTTTACGACAGCTCCAGCAATCTGTCACGATGGCAAAGCGCACTTTCCCAGGGAAGGCGTTTTCGTCAG
TAATGGCACGCATTGGTTTGTGACCCAAAGGAATTTCTATGAACCCCAAATCATAACCACTGACAATACA
TTTGTCTCAGGCAACTGTGATGTGGTCATTGGGATCGTGAACAACACGGTATATGATCCCCTGCAACCCG
AGTTGGATAGCTTCAAAGAGGAATTGGATAAATACTTTAAGAATCATACTTCACCCGATGTTGATCTCGG
GGACATATCAGGAATAAATGCAAGTGTCGTCAACATTCAGAAAGAGATTGATCGCCTTAATGAGGTCGCC
AAGAACTTGAATGAATCTTTGATCGACTTGCAAGAACTGGGCAAATACGAACAATATATTAAATGGCCCT
GGTACATTTGGTTGGGCTTTATCGCCGGACTTATAGCTATCGTTATGGTCACAATTATGTTGTGCTGTAT
GACTAGCTGTTGTTCCTGCTTGAAAGGATGTTGCAGTTGCGGATCTTGTTGTAAATAAAGGATCCTCTAG
AAGTTGTCTCCTCCTGCACTGACTGACTGATACAATCGATTTCTGGATCCGCAGGCCTAATCAACCTCTG
GATTACAAAATTTGTGAAAGATTGACTGGTATTCTTAACTATGTTGCTCCTTTTACGCTATGTGGATACG
CTGCTTTAATGCCTTTGTATCATGCTATTGCTTCCCGTATGGCTTTCATTTTCTCCTCCTTGTATAAATC
CTGGTTGCTGTCTCTTTATGAGGAGTTGTGGCCCGTTGTCAGGCAACGTGGCGTGGTGTGCACTGTGTTT
GCTGACGCAACCCCCACTGGTTGGGGCATTGCCACCACCTGTCAGCTCCTTTCCGGGACTTTCGCTTTCC
CCCTCCCTATTGCCACGGCGGAACTCATCGCCGCCTGCCTTGCCCGCTGCTGGACAGGGGCTCGGCTGTT
GGGCACTGACAATTCCGTGGTGTTGTCGGGGAAGCTGACGTCCTTTCCATGGCTGCTCGCCTGTGTTGCC
ACCTGGATTCTGCGCGGGACGTCCTTCTGCTACGTCCCTTCGGCCCTCAATCCAGCGGACCTTCCTTCCC
GCGGCCTGCTGCCGGCTCTGCGGCCTCTTCCGCGTCTTCGCCTTCGCCCTCAGACGAGTCGGATCTCCCT
TTGGGCCGCCTCCCCGCCTGTCTAGCTTGACTGACTGAGATACAGCGTACCTTCAGCTCACAGACATGAT
AAGATACATTGATGAGTTTGGACAAACCACAACTAGAATGCAGTGAAAAAAATGCTTTATTTGTGAAATT
TGTGATGCTATTGCTTTATTTGTAACCATTATAAGCTGCAATAAACAAGTTAACAACAACAATTGCATTC
ATTTTATGTTTCAGGTTCAGGGGGAGGTGTGGGAGGTTTTTTAAAGCAAGTAAAACCTCTACAAATGTGG
TATTGGCCCATCTCTATCGGTATCGTAGCATAACCCCTTGGGGCCTCTAAACGGGTCTTGAGGGGTTTTT
TGTGCCCCTCGGGCCGGATTGCTATCTACCGGCATTGGCGCAGAAAAAAATGCCTGATGCGACGCTGCGC
GTCTTATACTCCCACATATGCCAGATTCAGCAACGGATACGGCTTCCCCAACTTGCCCACTTCCATACGT
GTCCTCCTTACCAGAAATTTATCCTTAAGGTCGTCAGCTATCCTGCAGGCGATCTCTCGATTTCGATCAA
GACATTCCTTTAATGGTCTTTTCTGGACACCACTAGGGGTCAGAAGTAGTTCATCAAACTTTCTTCCCTC
CCTAATCTCATTGGTTACCTTGGGCTATCGAAACTTAATTAAGCGATCTGCATCTCAATTAGTCAGCAAC
CATAGTCCCGCCCCTAACTCCGCCCATCCCGCCCCTAACTCCGCCCAGTTCCGCCCATTCTCCGCCCCAT
CGCTGACTAATTTTTTTTATTTATGCAGAGGCCGAGGCCGCCTCGGCCTCTGAGCTATTCCAGAAGTAGT
GAGGAGGCTTTTTTGGAGGCCTAGGCTTTTGCAAAGGAGGTAGCCAACATGATTGAACAAGATGGATTGC
ACGCAGGTTCTCCCGCCGCTTGGGTGGAGAGGCTATTCGGCTATGACTGGGCACAACAGACAATCGGCTG
CTCTGATGCCGCCGTGTTCCGGCTGTCAGCGCAGGGGCGCCCGGTTCTTTTTGTCAAGACCGACCTGTCC
GGTGCCCTGAATGAACTCCAGGACGAGGCAGCGCGGCTATCGTGGCTGGCCACGACGGGCGTTCCTTGCG
CAGCTGTGCTCGACGTTGTCACTGAAGCGGGAAGGGACTGGCTGCTATTGGGCGAAGTGCCGGGGCAGGA
TCTCCTGTCATCTCACCTTGCTCCTGCCGAGAAAGTATCCATCATGGCTGATGCAATGCGGCGGCTGCAT
ACGCTTGATCCGGCTACCTGCCCATTCGACCACCAAGCGAAACATCGCATCGAGCGAGCACGTACTCGGA
TGGAAGCCGGTCTTGTCGATCAGGATGATCTGGACGAAGAGCATCAGGGGCTCGCGCCAGCCGAACTGTT
CGCCAGGCTCAAGGCGCGGATGCCCGACGGCGAGGATCTCGTCGTGACCCACGGCGATGCCTGCTTGCCG
AATATCATGGTGGAAAATGGCCGCTTTTCTGGATTCATCGACTGTGGCCGGCTGGGTGTGGCGGACCGCT
ATCAGGACATAGCGTTGGCTACCCGTGATATTGCTGAAGAGCTTGGCGGCGAATGGGCTGACCGCTTCCT
CGTGCTTTACGGTATCGCCGCTCCCGATTCGCAGCGCATCGCCTTCTATCGCCTTCTTGACGAGTTCTTC
TAGTATGTAAGCCCTGTGCCTTCTAGTTGCCAGCCATCTGTTGTTTGCCCCTCCCCCGTGCCTTCCTTGA
CCCTGGAAGGTGCCACTCCCACTGTCCTTTCCTAATAAAATGAGGAAATTGCATCGCATTGTCTGAGTAG
GTGTCATTCTATTCTGGGGGGTGGGGTGGGGCAGGACAGCAAGGGGGAGGATTGGGAAGACAATAGCAGG
CATGCTGGGGATGCGGTGGGCTCTATGGTTAATTAACCAGTCAAGTCAGCTACTTGGCGAGATCGACTTG
TCTGGGTTTCGACTACGCTCAGAATTGCGTCAGTCAAGTTCGATCTGGTCCTTGCTATTGCACCCGTTCT
CCGATTACGAGTTTCATTTAAATCATGTGAGCAAAAGGCCAGCAAAAGGCCAGGAACCGTAAAAAGGCCG
CGTTGCTGGCGTTTTTCCATAGGCTCCGCCCCCCTGACGAGCATCACAAAAATCGACGCTCAAGTCAGAG
GTGGCGAAACCCGACAGGACTATAAAGATACCAGGCGTTTCCCCCTGGAAGCTCCCTCGTGCGCTCTCCT
GTTCCGACCCTGCCGCTTACCGGATACCTGTCCGCCTTTCTCCCTTCGGGAAGCGTGGCGCTTTCTCATA
GCTCACGCTGTAGGTATCTCAGTTCGGTGTAGGTCGTTCGCTCCAAGCTGGGCTGTGTGCACGAACCCCC
CGTTCAGCCCGACCGCTGCGCCTTATCCGGTAACTATCGTCTTGAGTCCAACCCGGTAAGACACGACTTA
TCGCCACTGGCAGCAGCCACTGGTAACAGGATTAGCAGAGCGAGGTATGTAGGCGGTGCTACAGAGTTCT
TGAAGTGGTGGCCTAACTACGGCTACACTAGAAGAACAGTATTTGGTATCTGCGCTCTGCTGAAGCCAGT
TACCTTCGGAAAAAGAGTTGGTAGCTCTTGATCCGGCAAACAAACCACCGCTGGTAGCGGTGGTTTTTTT
GTTTGCAAGCAGCAGATTACGCGCAGAAAAAAAGGATCTCAAGAAGATCCTTTGATCTTTTCTACGGGGT
CTGACGCTCAGTGGAACGAAAACTCACGTTAAGGGATTTTGGTCATGAGATTATCAAAAAGGATCTTCAC
CTAGATCCTTTTAAATTAAAAATGAAGTTTTAAATCAATCTAAAGTATATATGAGTAAACTTGGTCTGAC
AGTTACCAATGCTTAATCAGTGAGGCACCTATCTCAGCGATCTGTCTATTTCGTTCATCCATAGTTGCAT
TTAAATTTCCGAACTCTCCAAGGCCCTCGTCGGAAAATCTTCAAACCTTTCGTCCGATCCATCTTGCAGG
CTACCTCTCGAACGAACTATCGCAAGTCTCTTGGCCGGCCTTGCGCCTTGGCTATTGCTTGGCAGCGCCT
ATCGCCAGGTATTACTCCAATCCCGAATATCCGAGATCGGGATCACCCGAGAGAAGTTCAACCTACATCC
TCAATCCCGATCTATCCGAGATCCGAGGAATATCGAAATCGGGGCGCGCCTGGTGTACCGAGAACGATCC
TCTCAGTGCGAGTCTCGACGATCCATATCGTTGCTTGGCAGTCAGCCAGTCGGAATCCAGCTTGGGACCC
AGGAAGTCCAATCGTCAGATATTGTACTCAAGCCTGGTCACGGCAGCGTACCGATCTGTTTAAACCTAGA
TATTGATAGTCTGATCGGTCAACGTATAATCGAGTCCTAGCTTTTGCAAACATCTATCAAGAGACAGGAT
CAGCAGGAGGCTTTCGCATGAGTATTCAACATTTCCGTGTCGCCCTTATTCCCTTTTTTGCGGCATTTTG
CCTTCCTGTTTTTGCTCACCCAGAAACGCTGGTGAAAGTAAAAGATGCTGAAGATCAGTTGGGTGCGCGA
GTGGGTTACATCGAACTGGATCTCAACAGCGGTAAGATCCTTGAGAGTTTTCGCCCCGAAGAACGCTTTC
CAATGATGAGCACTTTTAAAGTTCTGCTATGTGGCGCGGTATTATCCCGTATTGACGCCGGGCAAGAGCA
ACTCGGTCGCCGCATACACTATTCTCAGAATGACTTGGTTGAGTATTCACCAGTCACAGAAAAGCATCTT
ACGGATGGCATGACAGTAAGAGAATTATGCAGTGCTGCCATAACCATGAGTGATAACACTGCGGCCAACT
TACTTCTGACAACGATTGGAGGACCGAAGGAGCTAACCGCTTTTTTGCACAACATGGGGGATCATGTAAC
TCGCCTTGATCGTTGGGAACCGGAGCTGAATGAAGCCATACCAAACGACGAGCGTGACACCACGATGCCT
GTAGCAATGGCAACAACCTTGCGTAAACTATTAACTGGCGAACTACTTACTCTAGCTTCCCGGCAACAGT
TGATAGACTGGATGGAGGCGGATAAAGTTGCAGGACCACTTCTGCGCTCGGCCCTTCCGGCTGGCTGGTT
TATTGCTGATAAATCTGGAGCCGGTGAGCGTGGGTCTCGCGGTATCATTGCAGCACTGGGGCCAGATGGT
AAGCCCTCCCGTATCGTAGTTATCTACACGACGGGGAGTCAGGCAACTATGGATGAACGAAATAGACAGA
TCGCTGAGATAGGTGCCTCACTGATTAAGCATTGGTAACCGATTCTAGGTGCATTGGCGCAGAAAAAAAT
GCCTGATGCGACGCTGCGCGTCTTATACTCCCACATATGCCAGATTCAGCAACGGATACGGCTTCCCCAA
CTTGCCCACTTCCATACGTGTCCTCCTTACCAGAAATTTATCCTTAAGATCCCGAATCGTTTAAACTCGA
CTCTGGCTCTATCGAATCTCCGTCGTTTCGAGCTTACGCGAACAGCCGTGGCGCTCATTTGCTCGTCGGG
CATCGAATCTCGTCAGCTATCGTCAGCTTACCTTTTTGGCAGCGATCGCGGCTCCCGACATCTTGGACCA
TTAGCTCCACAGGTATCTTCTTCCCTCTAGTGGTCATAACAGCAGCTTCAGCTACCTCTCAATTCAAAAA
ACCCCTCAAGACCCGTTTAGAGGCCCCAAGGGGTTATGCTATCAATCGTTGCGTTACACACACAAAAAAC
CAACACACATCCATCTTCGATGGATAGCGATTTTATTATCTAACTGCTGATCGAGTGTAGCCAGATCTAG
TAATCAATTACGGGGTCATTAGTTCATAGCCCATATATGGAGTTCCGCGTTACATAACTTACGGTAAATG
GCCCGCCTGGCTGACCGCCCAACGACCCCCGCCCATTGACGTCAATAATGACGTATGTTCCCATAGTAAC
GCCAATAGGGACTTTCCATTGACGTCAATGGGTGGAGTATTTACGGTAAACTGCCCACTTGGCAGTACAT
CAAGTGTATCATATGCCAAGTACGCCCCCTATTGACGTCAATGACGGTAAATGGCCCGCCTGGCATTATG
CCCAGTACATGACCTTATGGGACTTTCCTACTTGGCAGTACATCTACGTATTAGTCATCGCTATTACCAT
GCTGATGCGGTTTTGGCAGTACATCAATGGGCGTGGATAGCGGTTTGACTCACGGGGATTTCCAAGTCTC
CACCCCATTGACGTCAATGGGAGTTTGTTTTGGCACCAAAATCAACGGGACTTTCCAAAATGTCGTAACA
ACTCCGCCCCATTGACGCAAATGGGCGGTAGGCGTGTACGGTGGGAGGTCTATATAAGCAGAGCTGGTTT
AGTGAACCGTCAGATCGCCTGGAGACGCCATCCACGCTGTTTTGACCTCCATAGAAGACACCGGGACCGA
TCCAGCCTCCCCTCGAAGCTTACATGTGGTACCGAGCTCGGATCCTGAGAACTTCAGGGTGAGTCTATGG
GACCCTTGATGTTTTCTTTCCCCTTCTTTTCTATGGTTAAGTTCATGTCATAGGAAGGGGAGAAGTAACA
GGGTACACATATTGACCAAATCAGGGTAATTTTGCATTTGTAATTTTAAAAAATGCTTTCTTCTTTTAAT
ATACTTTTTTGTTTATCTTATTTCTAATACTTTCCCTAATCTCTTTCTTTCAGGGCAATAATGATACAAT
GTATCATGCCTCTTTGCACCATTCTAAAGAATAACAGTGATAATTTCTGGGTTAAGGCAATAGCAATATT
TCTGCATATAAATATTTCTGCATATAAATTGTAACTGATGTAAGAGGTTTCATATTGCTAATAGCAGCTA
CAATCCAGCTACCATTCTGCTTTTATTTTATGGTTGGGATAAGGCTGGATTATTCTGAGTCCAAGCTAGG
CCCTTTTGCTAATCATGTTCATACCTCTTATCTTCCTCCCACAGCTCCTGGGCAACGTGCTGGTCTGTGT
GCTGGCCCATCACTTTGGCAAAGGCGGCCGCC
Features (pLannotate 1.2.2; 21 found; start..end, strand, type, name):
      1..3765    +  CDS            S: SPIKE_SARS2 - Experimental evidence at protein level: Swiss-Prot protein existence level 1. [Spike glycoprotein]: May down-regulate host tetherin (BST2) by lysosomal degradation, thereby counteracting its antiviral activity. From Severe acute respiratory syndrome coronavirus 2 (2019-nCoV) (SARS-CoV-2).
   3839..4427    +  misc_feature   WPRE: woodchuck hepatitis virus posttranscriptional regulatory element
   4480..4601    -  polyA_signal   SV40 poly(A) signal: SV40 polyadenylation signal
   4624..4693    -  CDS            large T antigen (fragment): large T antigen from SV40 (simian virus 40)
   4716..4762    +  terminator     T7 terminator: transcription terminator for bacteriophage T7 RNA polymerase
   4792..4928    +  terminator     rrnG terminator: transcription terminator from the E. coli ribosomal RNA rrnG operon (Albrechtsen et al., 1991)
   4973..5044    +  misc_feature   3' β-globin insulator: insulator downstream of the human β-globin locus (Farrell et al., 2002)
   5089..5285    +  promoter       SV40 promoter: SV40 early promoter
   5299..6090    +  CDS            neo: KKA2_KLEPN - Also known as kan, nptII. Experimental evidence at protein level: Swiss-Prot protein existence level 1. Resistance to kanamycin, neomycin, paromomycin, ribostamycin, butirosin and gentamicin B. From Klebsiella pneumoniae.
   6104..6328    +  polyA_signal   bGH poly(A) signal: bovine growth hormone polyadenylation signal
   6524..7112    -  rep_origin     ori: high-copy-number ColE1/pMB1/pBR322/pUC origin of replication
   7284..7348    -  CDS            bla(M) (fragment): β-lactamase lacking the signal sequence; bla(M); allows cytosolic expression of β-lactamase
   7858..8718    +  CDS            AmpR: β-lactamase; bla; confers resistance to ampicillin, carbenicillin, and related antibiotics
   8731..8867    +  terminator     rrnG terminator: transcription terminator from the E. coli ribosomal RNA rrnG operon (Albrechtsen et al., 1991)
   9019..9090    +  misc_feature   5' β-globin insulator: insulator upstream of the human β-globin locus (Farrell et al., 2002)
   9095..9141    -  terminator     T7 terminator: transcription terminator for bacteriophage T7 RNA polymerase
   9159..9207    -  polyA_signal   poly(A) signal: synthetic polyadenylation signal
   9288..9591    +  enhancer       CMV enhancer: human cytomegalovirus immediate early enhancer
   9664..9681    -  promoter       CMV promoter (fragment): human cytomegalovirus (CMV) immediate early promoter
   9744..9795    +  promoter       CMVd2 promoter: truncated human cytomegalovirus (CMV) immediate early promoter that yields moderately reduced expression relative to the full-length promoter
   9929..10404   +  intron         β-globin intron: internally truncated intron from human β-globin
