[The description below was written by a language model from this plasmid's Addgene catalogue record and pLannotate feature annotations shown in this document.]
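Description:
pTwist-SARS-CoV-2 Spike-deltaC18 (Bluebird) is a 10,462 nt mammalian expression plasmid built on the Twist pTwist-CMV-BetaGlobin-WPRE-Neo backbone. It is propagated in E. coli as a high-copy plasmid using a ColE1/pUC-type origin and ampicillin selection through the AmpR β-lactamase gene. For mammalian cells it also carries a neomycin phosphotransferase cassette, driven by the SV40 early promoter and terminated by the bGH polyadenylation signal, which could support G418 selection.

The payload is a SARS-CoV-2 spike glycoprotein coding sequence carrying the substitutions T29I, T572I, D614G, Q677H and D936N, a combination the depositor labels "Bluebird". The name indicates an 18-residue C-terminal truncation (deltaC18), a modification commonly used to improve spike incorporation into pseudotyped particles. This agrees with the annotated open reading frame of 3,765 nt, which is slightly shorter than full-length spike. The catalogue lists the promoter as CAG, but the feature table instead shows a CMV enhancer, CMV promoter elements and a truncated human β-globin intron upstream of the insert. That arrangement matches the backbone name rather than a canonical CAG promoter. Downstream, a WPRE enhances transcript stability and expression, followed by an SV40 polyadenylation signal. The expression unit is flanked by β-globin insulator elements, with bacterial and T7 terminators that isolate it from neighbouring transcription.

The stated purpose is to supply this variant spike as the envelope protein for pseudovirus production. The associated publication concerns escape of evolving SARS-CoV-2 variants from mRNA vaccine-induced humoral immunity.
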