Addgene plasmid #212406: pTwist-SARS-CoV-2 Spike-deltaC18 (Bluebird)
Purpose: Encodes SARS-CoV-2 spike T29I,T572I,D614G,Q677H,D936N for pseudovirus production
Depositing lab: Alejandro Balazs. Depositing organization: Massachusetts General Hospital. Publication: Ongoing evolution of SARS-CoV-2 drives escape from mRNA vaccine-induced humoral immunity. Roederer AL, Cao Y, Denis KS, Sheehan ML, Li CJ, Lam EC, Gregory DJ, Poznansky MC, Iafrate AJ, Canaday DH, Gravenstein S, Garcia-Beltran WF, Balazs AB. medRxiv [Preprint]. 2024 Mar 7:2024.03.05.24303815. doi: 10.1101/2024.03.05.24303815. PubMed 38496628.
Backbone
  Vector backbone: pTwist-CMV-BetaGlobin-WPRE-Neo
  Backbone manufacturer: Twist
  Vector type: Mammalian Expression
Growth in bacteria
  Bacterial resistance: Ampicillin, 100 μg/mL
  Growth temperature: 37°C
  Growth strain: DH5alpha
  Copy number: High Copy
Gene/Insert
  Gene/Insert name: SARS-CoV-2 Spike T29I,T572I,D614G,Q677H,D936N
  Species: Severe acute respiratory syndrome coronavirus 2
  Mutation: T29I,T572I,D614G,Q677H,D936N
  Entrez Gene: S (a.k.a. GU280_gp02, spike glycoprotein)
  Promoter: CAG
  Cloning method: Ligation Independent Cloning
Terms and licenses: Academic/Nonprofit Terms; Industry Terms: Not Available to Industry
Depositor comments: Please visit https://www.medrxiv.org/content/10.1101/2024.03.05.24303815v1 for medRxiv preprint.
How to cite: pTwist-SARS-CoV-2 Spike-deltaC18 (Bluebird) was a gift from Alejandro Balazs (Addgene plasmid # 212406 ; http://n2t.net/addgene:212406 ; RRID:Addgene_212406)
